Addgene plasmid #124194: KA1868_pGL4-UBCmin-luc2/Utf1-A'
Purpose: Luciferase reporter driven by the Utf1 enhancer
Depositing lab: Hans Schöler. Depositing organization: Max Planck Institute for Molecular Biomedicine. Publication: Esrrb Unlocks Silenced Enhancers for Reprogramming to Naive Pluripotency. Adachi K, Kopp W, Wu G, Heising S, Greber B, Stehling M, Arauzo-Bravo MJ, Boerno ST, Timmermann B, Vingron M, Scholer HR. Cell Stem Cell. 2018 Aug 2;23(2):266-275.e6. doi: 10.1016/j.stem.2018.05.020. Epub 2018 Jun 14. PubMed 29910149.
Backbone
  Vector backbone: pGL4-UBCmin-luc2
  Vector type: Luciferase
Growth in bacteria
  Bacterial resistance: Ampicillin, 100 μg/mL
  Growth temperature: 37°C
  Growth strain: DH5alpha
  Copy number: High Copy
Gene/Insert
  Gene/Insert name: Utf1 enhancer
  Species: M. musculus (mouse)
  Promoter: UBCmin
  Cloning method: Restriction Enzyme; 5′ cloning site Unknown (unknown if destroyed)
Terms and licenses: Academic/Nonprofit Terms; Industry Terms: Not Available to Industry
How to cite: KA1868_pGL4-UBCmin-luc2/Utf1-A' was a gift from Hans Schöler (Addgene plasmid # 124194 ; http://n2t.net/addgene:124194 ; RRID:Addgene_124194)
