[The description below was written by a language model from this plasmid's Addgene catalogue record and pLannotate feature annotations shown in this document.]
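Description:
KA1868_pGL4-UBCmin-luc2/Utf1-A' is a 4,660 bp firefly luciferase reporter plasmid built on a pGL4-type backbone carrying a minimal human ubiquitin C (UBCmin) promoter. It is used to measure the activity of a mouse Utf1 enhancer element. It is propagated in E. coli as a high-copy plasmid through a ColE1/pUC-type origin of replication, and it is selected with ampicillin via the β-lactamase gene and its bla promoter.

The reporter unit follows the usual pGL4 layout. An upstream synthetic poly(A) signal and an RNA polymerase II transcriptional pause site from the human α2 globin gene suppress read-through transcription from the backbone, which lowers background signal. These are followed by a short fragment of the UbC promoter that acts as a weak core promoter, then the synthetic luc2 firefly luciferase coding sequence. The annotated SV40 poly(A) signal lies downstream of luc2, and the adjacent short match to SV40 large T antigen is simply part of that SV40-derived region. Because the minimal promoter alone is expected to give low expression, luciferase output mainly reflects the activating strength of the linked enhancer.

The automated feature table does not annotate the Utf1 enhancer, and the record lists the cloning sites as unknown, so its exact position and orientation relative to the luc2 cassette are not stated. A small fragment annotated as tetracycline resistance sequence lies in the otherwise unannotated stretch downstream of the SV40 region, and it is too short to encode a functional marker. The record does not explain the "A'" designation in the name. The associated study concerns enhancer activation during reprogramming to naive pluripotency, consistent with use in transient transfection assays of enhancer activity.
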