Features (pLannotate 1.2.2; 10 found; start..end, strand, type, name):
     32..80      +  polyA_signal   poly(A) signal: synthetic polyadenylation signal
     94..185     +  misc_feature   pause site: RNA polymerase II transcriptional pause signal from the human α2 globin gene
    226..301     +  promoter       UbC promoter (fragment): human ubiquitin C promoter
    373..2025    +  CDS            luciferase: firefly luciferase synthetic luc2 version of the luciferase gene
   2069..2190    -  polyA_signal   SV40 poly(A) signal: SV40 polyadenylation signal
   2213..2281    -  CDS            large T antigen (fragment): large T antigen from SV40 (simian virus 40)
   2628..2759    +  CDS            TcR (fragment): tetracycline efflux protein; tet; confers resistance to tetracycline
   2939..3527    -  rep_origin     ori: high-copy-number ColE1/pMB1/pBR322/pUC origin of replication
   3727..4587    -  CDS            AmpR: β-lactamase confers resistance to ampicillin, carbenicillin, and related antibiotics
   4588..4629    -  promoter       AmpR promoter (fragment): bla
>Addgene plasmid #124194 | KA1868_pGL4-UBCmin-luc2/Utf1-A' | addgene full sequence | sequence record 239529 | Addgene NGS Result
ATTAAGGTACGGGAGGTATTGGACAGGCCGCAATAAAATATCTTTATTTTCATTACATCTGTGTGTTGGT
TTTTTGTGTGAATCGATAGTACTAACATACGCTCTCCATCAAAACAAAACGAAACAAAACAAACTAGCAA
AATAGGCTGTCCCCAGTGCAAGTGCAGGTGCCAGAACATTTCTCTGGCCTAACTGGCCGGTACCTGAGCT
CGCTAGCCTCGAGGATGGGGCGGTGAACGCCGATGATTATATAAGGACGCGCCGGGTGTGGCACAGCTAG
TTCCGTCGCAGCCGGGATTTGAATTCCTCGACTCTAGAGGATCTGGCCTCGGCGGCCAAGCTTGGCAATC
CGGTACTGTTGGTAAAGCCACCATGGAAGATGCCAAAAACATTAAGAAGGGCCCAGCGCCATTCTACCCA
CTCGAAGACGGGACCGCCGGCGAGCAGCTGCACAAAGCCATGAAGCGCTACGCCCTGGTGCCCGGCACCA
TCGCCTTTACCGACGCACATATCGAGGTGGACATTACCTACGCCGAGTACTTCGAGATGAGCGTTCGGCT
GGCAGAAGCTATGAAGCGCTATGGGCTGAATACAAACCATCGGATCGTGGTGTGCAGCGAGAATAGCTTG
CAGTTCTTCATGCCCGTGTTGGGTGCCCTGTTCATCGGTGTGGCTGTGGCCCCAGCTAACGACATCTACA
ACGAGCGCGAGCTGCTGAACAGCATGGGCATCAGCCAGCCCACCGTCGTATTCGTGAGCAAGAAAGGGCT
GCAAAAGATCCTCAACGTGCAAAAGAAGCTACCGATCATACAAAAGATCATCATCATGGATAGCAAGACC
GACTACCAGGGCTTCCAAAGCATGTACACCTTCGTGACTTCCCATTTGCCACCCGGCTTCAACGAGTACG
ACTTCGTGCCCGAGAGCTTCGACCGGGACAAAACCATCGCCCTGATCATGAACAGTAGTGGCAGTACCGG
ATTGCCCAAGGGCGTAGCCCTACCGCACCGCACCGCTTGTGTCCGATTCAGTCATGCCCGCGACCCCATC
TTCGGCAACCAGATCATCCCCGACACCGCTATCCTCAGCGTGGTGCCATTTCACCACGGCTTCGGCATGT
TCACCACGCTGGGCTACTTGATCTGCGGCTTTCGGGTCGTGCTCATGTACCGCTTCGAGGAGGAGCTATT
CTTGCGCAGCTTGCAAGACTATAAGATTCAATCTGCCCTGCTGGTGCCCACACTATTTAGCTTCTTCGCT
AAGAGCACTCTCATCGACAAGTACGACCTAAGCAACTTGCACGAGATCGCCAGCGGCGGGGCGCCGCTCA
GCAAGGAGGTAGGTGAGGCCGTGGCCAAACGCTTCCACCTACCAGGCATCCGCCAGGGCTACGGCCTGAC
AGAAACAACCAGCGCCATTCTGATCACCCCCGAAGGGGACGACAAGCCTGGCGCAGTAGGCAAGGTGGTG
CCCTTCTTCGAGGCTAAGGTGGTGGACTTGGACACCGGTAAGACACTGGGTGTGAACCAGCGCGGCGAGC
TGTGCGTCCGTGGCCCCATGATCATGAGCGGCTACGTTAACAACCCCGAGGCTACAAACGCTCTCATCGA
CAAGGACGGCTGGCTGCACAGCGGCGACATCGCCTACTGGGACGAGGACGAGCACTTCTTCATCGTGGAC
CGGCTGAAGAGCCTGATCAAATACAAGGGCTACCAGGTAGCCCCAGCCGAACTGGAGAGCATCCTGCTGC
AACACCCCAACATCTTCGACGCCGGGGTCGCCGGCCTGCCCGACGACGATGCCGGCGAGCTGCCCGCCGC
AGTCGTCGTGCTGGAACACGGTAAAACCATGACCGAGAAGGAGATCGTGGACTATGTGGCCAGCCAGGTT
ACAACCGCCAAGAAGCTGCGCGGTGGTGTTGTGTTCGTGGACGAGGTGCCTAAAGGACTGACCGGCAAGT
TGGACGCCCGCAAGATCCGCGAGATTCTCATTAAGGCCAAGAAGGGCGGCAAGATCGCCGTGTAATAATT
CTAGAGTCGGGGCGGCCGGCCGCTTCGAGCAGACATGATAAGATACATTGATGAGTTTGGACAAACCACA
ACTAGAATGCAGTGAAAAAAATGCTTTATTTGTGAAATTTGTGATGCTATTGCTTTATTTGTAACCATTA
TAAGCTGCAATAAACAAGTTAACAACAACAATTGCATTCATTTTATGTTTCAGGTTCAGGGGGAGGTGTG
GGAGGTTTTTTAAAGCAAGTAAAACCTCTACAAATGTGGTAAAATCGATAAGGATCCTTAGCAAAGCCCA
GCTGCCCAACTAGAACTTTCAAAGCTGAAATTCCAAGGTCCTCAGGGACTAGAGAGTCAGAGTGGGGGAG
GGCTTAGGTGCAGGTAGAGGAAAGGAAGCTGCTGCCGGCACTTCACTAGCATAACAATGAGGGCTCATCC
TGAGGCTCCAATTTACAAATTCTGGGCCCATCCGGCCCTTACTGCTAACCCAAAGACTAAGTCTTGGCTA
AGGGAAGTCCTGAGGAGTTTATCCAGATGGTCCCAAGGTCACAATTCCCCTTCTGAAGACTTGGAATAGA
ACTTCAGGTACTGACTTGTGGTGTGGACCTCCTGCCAGTCGACCGATGCCCTTGAGAGCCTTCAACCCAG
TCAGCTCCTTCCGGTGGGCGCGGGGCATGACTATCGTCGCCGCACTTATGACTGTCTTCTTTATCATGCA
ACTCGTAGGACAGGTGCCGGCAGCGCTCTTCCGCTTCCTCGCTCACTGACTCGCTGCGCTCGGTCGTTCG
GCTGCGGCGAGCGGTATCAGCTCACTCAAAGGCGGTAATACGGTTATCCACAGAATCAGGGGATAACGCA
GGAAAGAACATGTGAGCAAAAGGCCAGCAAAAGGCCAGGAACCGTAAAAAGGCCGCGTTGCTGGCGTTTT
TCCATAGGCTCCGCCCCCCTGACGAGCATCACAAAAATCGACGCTCAAGTCAGAGGTGGCGAAACCCGAC
AGGACTATAAAGATACCAGGCGTTTCCCCCTGGAAGCTCCCTCGTGCGCTCTCCTGTTCCGACCCTGCCG
CTTACCGGATACCTGTCCGCCTTTCTCCCTTCGGGAAGCGTGGCGCTTTCTCATAGCTCACGCTGTAGGT
ATCTCAGTTCGGTGTAGGTCGTTCGCTCCAAGCTGGGCTGTGTGCACGAACCCCCCGTTCAGCCCGACCG
CTGCGCCTTATCCGGTAACTATCGTCTTGAGTCCAACCCGGTAAGACACGACTTATCGCCACTGGCAGCA
GCCACTGGTAACAGGATTAGCAGAGCGAGGTATGTAGGCGGTGCTACAGAGTTCTTGAAGTGGTGGCCTA
ACTACGGCTACACTAGAAGAACAGTATTTGGTATCTGCGCTCTGCTGAAGCCAGTTACCTTCGGAAAAAG
AGTTGGTAGCTCTTGATCCGGCAAACAAACCACCGCTGGTAGCGGTGGTTTTTTTGTTTGCAAGCAGCAG
ATTACGCGCAGAAAAAAAGGATCTCAAGAAGATCCTTTGATCTTTTCTACGGGGTCTGACGCTCAGTGGA
ACGAAAACTCACGTTAAGGGATTTTGGTCATGAGATTATCAAAAAGGATCTTCACCTAGATCCTTTTAAA
TTAAAAATGAAGTTTTAAATCAATCTAAAGTATATATGAGTAAACTTGGTCTGACAGCGGCCGCAAATGC
TAAACCACTGCAGTGGTTACCAGTGCTTGATCAGTGAGGCACCGATCTCAGCGATCTGCCTATTTCGTTC
GTCCATAGTGGCCTGACTCCCCGTCGTGTAGATCACTACGATTCGTGAGGGCTTACCATCAGGCCCCAGC
GCAGCAATGATGCCGCGAGAGCCGCGTTCACCGGCCCCCGATTTGTCAGCAATGAACCAGCCAGCAGGGA
GGGCCGAGCGAAGAAGTGGTCCTGCTACTTTGTCCGCCTCCATCCAGTCTATGAGCTGCTGTCGTGATGC
TAGAGTAAGAAGTTCGCCAGTGAGTAGTTTCCGAAGAGTTGTGGCCATTGCTACTGGCATCGTGGTATCA
CGCTCGTCGTTCGGTATGGCTTCGTTCAACTCTGGTTCCCAGCGGTCAAGCCGGGTCACATGATCACCCA
TATTATGAAGAAATGCAGTCAGCTCCTTAGGGCCTCCGATCGTTGTCAGAAGTAAGTTGGCCGCGGTGTT
GTCGCTCATGGTAATGGCAGCACTACACAATTCTCTTACCGTCATGCCATCCGTAAGATGCTTTTCCGTG
ACCGGCGAGTACTCAACCAAGTCGTTTTGTGAGTAGTGTATACGGCGACCAAGCTGCTCTTGCCCGGCGT
CTATACGGGACAACACCGCGCCACATAGCAGTACTTTGAAAGTGCTCATCATCGGGAATCGTTCTTCGGG
GCGGAAAGACTCAAGGATCTTGCCGCTATTGAGATCCAGTTCGATATAGCCCACTCTTGCACCCAGTTGA
TCTTCAGCATCTTTTACTTTCACCAGCGTTTCGGGGTGTGCAAAAACAGGCAAGCAAAATGCCGCAAAGA
AGGGAATGAGTGCGACACGAAAATGTTGGATGCTCATACTCGTCCTTTTTCAATATTATTGAAGCATTTA
TCAGGGTTACTAGTACGTCTCTCAAGGATAAGTAAGTAAT
